>Addgene plasmid #199109 | pGL2_177 | addgene full sequence | sequence record 399685 | Addgene NGS Result
GCAAGGAGTTGACATAAGCCTGTTCGGTTCGTAAACTGTAATGCAAGTAGCGTATGCGCTCACGCAACTG
GTCCAGAACCTTGACCGAACGCAGCGGTGGTAACGGCGCAGTGGCGGTTTTCATGGCTTGTTATGACTGT
TTTTTTGTACAGTCTATGCCTCGGGCATCCAAGCAGCAAGCGCGTTACGCCGTGGGTCGATGTTTGATGT
TATGGAGCAGCAACGAATGTTACGCAGCAGCAACGATGTTACGCAGCAGGGCAGTCGCCCTAAAACAAAG
TTAGGTGGCTCAAGTATGGGCATCATTCGCACATGTAGGCTCGGCCCTGACCAAGTCAAATCCATGCGGG
CTGCTCTTGATCTTTTCGGTCGTGAGTTCGGAGACGTAGCCACCTACTCCCAACATCAGCCGGACTCCGA
TTACCTCGGGAACTTGCTCCGTAGTAAGACATTCATCGCGCTTGCTGCCTTCGACCAAGAAGCGGTTGTT
GGCGCTCTCGCGGCTTACGTTCTGCCCAAGTTTGAGCAGCCGCGTAGTGAGATCTATATCTATGATCTCG
CAGTCTCCGGAGAGCACCGGAGGCAGGGCATTGCCACCGCGCTCATCAATCTCCTCAAGCATGAGGCCAA
CGCGCTTGGTGCTTATGTGATCTACGTGCAAGCAGATTACGGTGACGATCCCGCAGTGGCTCTCTATACA
AAGTTGGGCATACGGGAAGAAGTGATGCACTTTGATATCGACCCAAGTACCGCCACCTAAGCTTGAGCGC
ATGCTCGAGTACTTCGCCTGGACCATGCTCGCCGTCGTCTTCGGCTTCCTCCTCTTCGTCAACCTCGCCT
ACGTCCCCCTCGGCCACTGGGCCGAGGCCTTCGCCGGCTTCTTCAAATTTTCAGGGCTGCCGCACCCCAT
CGACTGGGGGCTCGCTATACAGGAGTTGACGGCTAGCTCAGTCCTAGGTACAGTGCTAGCTACTAGGAGG
AAAAAAATGGTGAGTAAGGGTGAAGCCGTGATTAAAGAGTTCATGCGCTTCAAAGTGCATATGGAGGGCT
CAATGAACGGCCATGAATTTGAAATTGAAGGTGAAGGAGAAGGCCGTCCGTATGAGGGCACCCAGACCGC
CAAACTGAAAGTCACAAAGGGTGGCCCGCTGCCGTTTTCGTGGGATATTTTATCCCCTCAATTCATGTAC
GGCAGCCGGGCGTTTATTAAACACCCGGCGGATATCCCGGATTACTATAAGCAATCTTTTCCAGAAGGCT
TTAAATGGGAGCGCGTGATGAATTTTGAAGACGGAGGTGCTGTTACCGTGACCCAGGACACGAGCTTAGA
AGACGGTACCTTGATCTATAAGGTAAAGCTGCGTGGTACCAATTTCCCGCCGGATGGGCCAGTTATGCAG
AAAAAGACTATGGGCTGGGAAGCATCGACGGAGCGTCTTTACCCCGAAGACGGCGTCCTGAAAGGCGATA
TTAAAATGGCCCTGCGACTGAAAGACGGCGGTCGCTACCTTGCAGATTTCAAAACAACGTATAAAGCGAA
AAAACCTGTGCAGATGCCCGGGGCGTACAACGTTGATCGCAAACTAGATATCACTTCACACAACGAAGAT
TACACGGTAGTCGAACAGTATGAACGTAGCGAGGGGCGCCATAGCACCGGAGGCATGGATGAACTCTATA
AATAAGCTTCGCTCGTGCTCGCCGCGACCTTCCTCTTCATGCACCTCTTCGGCATCGGGCTGCACAACGC
TACAGAGGAGCTTTTCCGCTGCATAACCCTGCTTCGGGGTCATTATAGCGATTTTTTCGGTATATCCATC
CTTTTTCGCACGATATACAGGATTTTGCCAAAGGGTTCGTGTAGACTTTCCTTGGTGTATCCAACGGCGT
CAGCCGGGCAGGATAGGTGAAGTAGGCCCACCCGCGAGCGGGTGTTCCTTCTTCACTGTCCCTTATTCGC
ACCTGGCGGTGCTCAACGGGAATCCTGCTCTGCGAGGCTGGCCGTACGCTAGGTATACTTGAGACCACCC
CAGGATACATAGATTACCACAACTCCGAGCCCTTCCACCTAGCGTGCTAACCACGCACGCTATTGTTGTA
TAGGCTAGGTGGAGGCTCAGTGATGATAAGTCTGCGATGGTGGATGCATGTGTCATGGTCATAGCTGTTT
CCTGTGTGAAATTGTTATCCGCTCAGAGGGCACAATCCTATTCCGCGCTATCCGACAATCTCCAAGACAT
TAGGTGGAGTTCAGTTCGGCGTATGGCATATGTCGCTGGAAAGAACATGTGAGCAAAAGGCCAGCAAAAG
GCCAGGAACCGTAAAAAGGCCGCGTTGCTGGCGTTACAGCTGGGCGCGCCCCATGTCAGCCGTTAAGTGT
TCCTGTGTCACTCAAAATTGCTTTGAGAGGCTCTAAGGGCTTCTCAGTGCGTTACATCCCTGGCTTGTTG
TCCACAACCGTTAAACCTTAAAGGCTTTAAAAGCCTTATATATTCTTTTTTTTCTTATAAAACTTAAAAC
CTTAGAGGCTATTTAAGTTGCTGATTTATATTAATTTTATTGTTCAAACATGAGAGCTTAGTACGTGAAA
CATGAGAGCTTAGTACGTTAGCCATGAGAGCTTAGTACGTTAGCCATGAGGGTTTAGTTCGTTAAACATG
AGAGCTTAGTACGTTAAACATGAGAGCTTAGTACGTGAAACATGAGAGCTTAGTACGTACTATCAACAGG
TTGAACTGCTGATCTTCAGATCGGCGCGCCGGCCGGCCGAAGATCCTTTGATCTTTTCTACGGGGTCTGA
CGCTCTATTCAACAAAGCCGCCGTCCCGTCAAGTCAGCGTAAATGGGTAGGGGGCTTCAAATCGTCCCCC
CATACGATATAAGTTGTTACTAGTGCTTGGATTCTCACCAATAAAAAACGCCCGGCGGCAACCGAGCGTT
CTGAACAAATCCAGATGGAGTTCTGAGGTCATTACTGGATCTATCAACAGGAGTCCAAGCGAGCTCGATA
TCAAATTACGCCCCGCCCTGCCACTCATCGCAGTACTGTTGTAATTCATTAAGCATTCTGCCGACATGGA
AGCCATCACAAACGGCATGATGAACCTGAATCGCCAGCGGCATCAGCACCTTGTCGCCTTGCGTATAATA
TTTGCCCATGGTGAAAACGGGGGCGAAGAAGTTGTCCATATTGGCCACGTTTAAATCAAAACTGGTGAAA
CTCACCCAGGGATTGGCTGAGACGAAAAACATATTCTCAATAAACCCTTTAGGGAAATAGGCCAGGTTTT
CACCGTAACACGCCACATCTTGCGAATATATGTGTAGAAACTGCCGGAAATCGTCGTGGTATTCACTCCA
GAGCGATGAAAACGTTTCAGTTTGCTCATGGAAAACGGTGTAACAAGGGTGAACACTATCCCATATCACC
AGCTCACCGTCTTTCATTGCCATACGAAATTCCGGATGAGCATTCATCAGGCGGGCAAGAATGTGAATAA
AGGCCGGATAAAACTTGTGCTTATTTTTCTTTACGGTCTTTAAAAAGGCCGTAATATCCAGCTGAACGGT
CTGGTTATAGGTACATTGAGCAACTGACTGAAATGCCTCAAAATGTTCTTTACGATGCCATTGGGATATA
TCAACGGTGGTATATCCAGTGATTTTTTTCTCCATTTTAGCTTCCTTAGCTCCTGAAAATCTCGATAACT
CAAAAAATACGCCCGGTAGTGATCTTATTTCATTATGGTGAAAGTTGGAACCTCTTACGTGCCGATCAAC
GTCTCATTGATACCTGAAACAAAACCCATCGTACGGCCAAGGAAGTCTCCAATAACTGTGATCCACCACA
AGCGCCAGGGTTTTCCCAGTCACGACGTTGTAAAACGACGGCCAGTCATGCATAATCCGCACGCATCTGG
AATAAGGAAGTGCCATTCCGCCTGACCTTAGCGTGCGAACAGCACGCTATTGTTGTATCATTACTCGCAT
CCATTCTCAGGCTGTCTCGTCTCGTCTCCGAGGTCTCAGGAGAATGAGTCAGGGTCACGCGTAGGACGCG
TCGAGTAGGGTTGGCCAGATTAATTCCCAGTGTTCCGCAGCCACACGCCGTGTGAAGCTGGGGAGCCCCG
ATGGTTTTTCCCCCGACGGCTCGCCTTTGGGAAGTTTGAAGGGCGCAGGTTCCACACGAAAAACCACAAG
GCTTTTTTTGAGTAATAAAAAAGCGGACGGCGAGGGCGTGAAAAAAACCCGATGAACCCTTGAAAATAAA
GGGCGGGACGGGTTTTTTCTTATCTTGATAATATATAGAAACAATGAGATTTTAAAAAAAGCCCTCAAAC
CCTTGATAATACTGGGTTTGTGGCGTTTTTTTGGGGTGGATAAATAAAAACCCTCTGTGTTATGGTTATG
TTGACTAGACAAAACCATACAGAGGGCTTTACGCCTTTCTGTATCCAGAAAGGAGTTATTAAATTTTATG
CACGTTAATCATAGCATTAAAACGTCAAATCTATCAAATATCGAATTTTTGCAAGATAAAACGAAAACAG
GAAAAGAGAGAGATTGGAAAGGCAAGAAACAACGGTCTTTGCTGACAGCGGAACACTTCGAGGTAGCAGG
GCTGACTAGCAAAGCGGAACAGTGCGAGAGTGTGCTGACACGTTGGTGTTTAAGCGAACTGCCGAAGGGT
TAAAACTATATCAAGCATGGTTCTGTAAAGTGAGGTTATGCCCGATGTGCAATTGGCGAAGATCGCTGAA
AATAGCTTACCAGAATAAAAGGGTTGTAGAGGCGGTTAATCAACGTGAGAACGTTCAGTGGCTATTCCTA
ACCCTTACCGTCCGCAACACGAGCCCTGAGAGCCTTCCAGAGACGATTTCAGCCATGTTTGAGGGGTTTA
ATAGGCTGACGAAGTACAAAGCCTTTAAAACGTCTGTAAAGGGCTATTTTAGGGCTTTAGAGGTCACAAA
GAATAGAGATCCTCATAGTGAATGGTTTGGCACGTATCACCCTCATTTTCACGTTCTGCTGTGTGTTCCA
TCCAGCTATTTCAAGAAAAAAGAATTATACATAACCGAACAAGAATGGACTGACCTTTGGAAAAAGGCTA
TGAAGTTGGATTACACGCCGATTGTCCACGTGCAAAGGGTAAAACCCAAAGAACAGCTTGAGGACATGGA
AACCTATGAAGAACAGCTTAAAAACGCCATTAGGGAACAAAATGCGATTTTAGAAGTCTCTAAATATCCG
GTCAAAGATACGGACGTCATTAAAGGGAATAAGGTCACGGCCGAAAATGTGGAAACCGTTTTGGCGTTAG
ACAACGCCTTGGCAAATAAGCGGTTAATCGGGTATGGCGGTCTTTTGAAACAGGTTCACAAGGAATTAAA
CCTTGGAGATCCGGAAGATGGAGATTTAGTTCATGTTTCGGAAGAGGATGAAATCGCTAATGGTGCATTT
GAGGTCATGGCGAAATGGCATATCGGTTTTAGAGATTATTGGATTCAAAAATAGCAGGAGAGAAAACTCC
TGCTTTTTTATTTTTTCCGAAGTTATTGGCGAAAGCAAACTTTTTATCGAGCGAAGCGAACCCTATTGAA
TACCTGCATGGCAAGGTATGTAAATGGGCACTCTGTGATTTTTGGATACAAAATAGACTCTAGCGAGCCG
ATTTTATGACGCAGCAAAAAACGTAGTCTTTTTGCGTTGGAGAGCCCTTCAAGTAAACTGACCAAGGTGG
CGCTA
Features (pLannotate 1.2.2; 12 found; start..end, strand, type, name):
      9..37      +  promoter       Pc promoter: intI1 (promoter lies within the coding sequence); class 1 integron promoter
    227..760     +  CDS            GmR: gentamycin acetyltransferase; aacC1; confers resistance to gentamycin
    936..960     +  promoter       J23119(SpeI) promoter (fragment): bacterial promoter (Registry of Standard Biological Parts BBa J23119) modified to end with an SpeI site
    987..1682    +  CDS            mScarlet-I: mScarlet-I is a basic (constitutively fluorescent) red fluorescent protein published in 2016, derived from synthetic construct. It is reported to be a rapidly-maturing monomer with moderate acid sensitivity.
   1896..2004    +  oriT           oriT: incP origin of transfer
   2364..2752    -  rep_origin     R6K γ ori: γ replication origin from E. coli plasmid R6K; requires the R6K initiator protein pi for replication
   2901..2995    -  terminator     lambda t0 terminator: transcription terminator from phage lambda
   3019..3675    -  CDS            cat: CAT_ECOLX - Experimental evidence at protein level: Swiss-Prot protein existence level 1. This enzyme is an effector of chloramphenicol resistance in bacteria. From Escherichia coli. This protein is used as a marker in many commonly used cloning vectors, such as pACYC184.
   3676..3778    -  promoter       cat promoter: promoter of the E. coli cat gene encoding chloramphenicol acetyltransferase
   3853..3896    -  CDS            lacZα (fragment): LacZα fragment of β-galactosidase; lacZ fragment
   4529..4612    +  CDS            rep (fragment): REP_BACAM - Protein inferred from homology: Swiss-Prot protein existence level 3. From Bacillus amyloliquefaciens (Bacillus velezensis).
   4648..5499    +  CDS            rep (fragment): REP_BACAM - Protein inferred from homology: Swiss-Prot protein existence level 3. From Bacillus amyloliquefaciens (Bacillus velezensis).
