[The description below was written by a language model from this plasmid's Addgene catalogue record and pLannotate feature annotations shown in this document.]
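Description:
pGL2_177 is a 5.7 kb synthetic-biology "Level 2" plasmid from a modular toolkit built to test candidate origins of replication in non-model bacteria. It has no conventional named backbone. In the laboratory host it is maintained through an R6K γ origin, which fires only when the R6K π initiator protein is supplied in trans. This explains the requirement for an E. coli pir-116 strain, in which it is listed as high copy. Selection in E. coli uses chloramphenicol, via a cat gene with its own promoter followed by a lambda t0 terminator, together with gentamicin. A short lacZα remnant next to the cat cassette is probably left over from assembly.

The payload is the pBC1 origin of replication paired with a sequencing barcode (NGS barcode 25). The feature table does not annotate the barcode or the origin as such, but it picks up two fragments homologous to a Bacillus Rep protein, which plausibly correspond to the replication initiator region of pBC1. Alongside this sit a gentamicin acetyltransferase gene (aacC1) downstream of a class 1 integron Pc promoter, an mScarlet-I red fluorescent protein cassette preceded by a J23119-type constitutive bacterial promoter, and an incP oriT that allows conjugative mobilisation from a donor providing the transfer functions.

Because the R6K origin is non-functional in recipients lacking π, persistence of gentamicin resistance and red fluorescence after transfer should depend on the pBC1 origin working in the new host. The barcode allows this origin to be tracked by sequencing when many such plasmids are pooled, consistent with the high-throughput origin screening described in the associated publication.
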