Addgene plasmid #199109: pGL2_177
Purpose: Level 2 plasmid, barcoded ORI with gentamicin resistance cassette and mScarlet-I reporter
Depositing lab: Charlie Gilbert & Nili Ostrov & Cultivarium Tools. Depositing organization: Cultivarium, Convergent Research. Publication: A scalable framework for high-throughput identification of functional origins of replication in non-model bacteria. Gilbert C, Brumwell SL, Crits-Christoph A, Kang SC, Martin-Moldes Z, Alsharif W, Esmurria A, Nguyen M-A, Lee HH, Ostrov N. bioRxiv 2023.05.19.541510 10.1101/2023.05.19.541510.
Backbone
  Vector backbone: n/a
  Vector type: Synthetic Biology
Growth in bacteria
  Bacterial resistance: Chloramphenicol and Gentamicin, 25 & 10 μg/mL
  Growth temperature: 37°C
  Growth strain: E. coli pir-116
  Copy number: High Copy
Gene/Insert
  Gene/Insert name: pBC1 ORI plus NGS barcode 25, gentamicin resistance cassette, mScarlet-I cassette, oriT
  Species: Synthetic
  Cloning method: Unknown
Terms and licenses: Academic/Nonprofit Terms; Industry Terms: Not Available to Industry
How to cite: pGL2_177 was a gift from Charlie Gilbert & Nili Ostrov & Cultivarium Tools (Addgene plasmid # 199109 ; http://n2t.net/addgene:199109 ; RRID:Addgene_199109)
